>Addgene plasmid #98189 | UKNP1.17.1 | depositor full sequence | sequence record 180000 | UKNP1.17.1 sequence 7261 bps
CACCATGGGTTGCTCTTTCTCTATCTTCCTTTTGGCCTTGCTGTCCTGTCTGACCATCCCAGCTTCCGCA
TATGAGGTGCGCAACGTGTCCGGAGTGTACCATGTCACGAACGACTGCTCTAACGCAAGCATTGTGTATG
AGGCAGCGGACATGATCATGCATACCCCCGGGTGCGTACCTTGCGTTCGGGAGAATAACTTCTCCCGCTG
CTGGGTAGCGCTCACCCCCACGCTTGCGGCCAGGAACACCAGCGTCCCCACCACGACAATACGGCGTCAC
GTCGATTTGCTCGTTGGGGCGGCTGCTTTCTGTTCCGCTATGTACGTGGGGGATCTCTGCGGATCTGTTT
TCCTTGTCTCCCAGCTGTTCACTTTCTCACCTCGCCGGCATGAGACGGTACAGGACTGCAACTGTTCAAT
CTTTCCCGGCCCTGTAACAGGTCACCGCATGGCCTGGGATATGATGATGAACTGGTCACCTACAACAGCC
ATAGTGGTATCGCAGTTACTCCGGATCCCACAAGCTGTCGTGGACATGGTGGCGGGGGCCCACTGGGGAG
TCCTGGCGGGCCTCGCCTACTATTCCATGGTGGGGAACTGGGCTAAGGTCTTGATTGTGATGCTACTCTT
TGCCGGCGTTGACGGGGAGACCCACGTGACGGGGGGGAAGCAGAGCCGCGACACCCACGGCTTCGTGTCC
CTCTTCACACTTGGGCCGTCTCAGAAAATCCAGCTTGTGAACTCCAACGGCAGCTGGCACATCAACAGGA
CTGCCCTGAACTGCAACGACTCCCTCAACACCGGGTTCCTTGCTGCGCTGTTCTACACACACAGGTTTAA
CTCGTCCGGATGCCCAGAGCGTATGTCCAGCTGCCGCCGCATTGACGCGTTCGCTCAGGGGTCGGGCCCC
ATCACTTATACTGAGCCGGACAGTCCAGACCAGAGGCCCTATTGTTGGCACTACGCACCTCGGCCGTGCG
GCATCGTGCCCGCGTCGAAGGTGTGTGGTCCAGTGTACTGCTTCACTCCAAGCCCTGTTGTGGTGGGGAC
GACCGATCGTTCCGGCGTCCCTACGTATAGCTGGGGGGAGAATGAGACGGACGTGCTGCTCCTTAACAAC
ACGCGGCCGCCGCAGGGCAACTGGTTCGGCTGTACATGGATGAACAGCACCGGGTTCACCAAGACGTGTG
GAGGCCCCCCGTGTAAGATCGGGGGGGTTGGCAACAACACCCTGACCTGCCCCACGGACTGCTTCCGGAA
GCACCCCGAAGCCACTTACACCAAATGCGGCTCGGGGCCTTGGTTGACACCAAGGTGCATGGTTGACTAT
CCATACAGGCTTTGGCATTACCCCTGCACTGTCAACTTTACCATCTTCAAGGTTAGGATGTACGTGGGGG
GCGTGGAGCATAGGCTCAACGCCGCGTGCAATTGGACTCGAGGAGAGCGCTGCGACTTGGAGGACAGGGA
TAGATCAGAGCTTAGCCCGCTGCTGCTATCTACAACAGAGTGGCAGATACTGCCCTGTTCCTTCACCACC
CTGCCGGCCCTGTCCACCGGTTTAATCCATCTCCATCAGAACATCGTGGACGTGCAATACCTATACGGTA
TAGGGTCGGCGGTTGTCTCCTTTGTAATCAAGTGGGAGTACGTCGTGTTGCTCTTCCTTCTCCTGGCGGA
CGCTCGCGTCTGTGCCTGCTTGTGGATGATGCTGCTGATAGCCCAGGCTGAGGCCTAAGGATCCGTCAAG
GGTCAAGACAATTCTGCAGATATCCAGCACAGTGGCGGCCGCTCGAGTCTAGAGGGCCCGCGGTTCGAAG
GTAAGCCTATCCCTAACCCTCTCCTCGGTCTCGATTCTACGCGTACCGGTCATCATCACCATCACCATTG
AGTTTAAACCCGCTGATCAGCCTCGACTGTGCCTTCTAGTTGCCAGCCATCTGTTGTTTGCCCCTCCCCC
GTGCCTTCCTTGACCCTGGAAGGTGCCACTCCCACTGTCCTTTCCTAATAAAATGAGGAAATTGCATCGC
ATTGTCTGAGTAGGTGTCATTCTATTCTGGGGGGTGGGGTGGGGCAGGACAGCAAGGGGGAGGATTGGGA
AGACAATAGCAGGCATGCTGGGGATGCGGTGGGCTCTATGGCTTCTGAGGCGGAAAGAACCAGCTGGGGC
TCTAGGGGGTATCCCC
[124 nt withheld, positions 2187-2310]
C
[32 nt withheld, positions 2312-2343]
CA
[57 nt withheld, positions 2346-2402]
A
[49 nt withheld, positions 2404-2452]
CCTTTGACGTTGGAGTCCACGTTCTTT
[37 nt withheld, positions 2480-2516]
ACCCTATCTCGGTCTATTCTTTTGATTTATAAGGGATTTTGGGGATTTCGGCCTATTGGTTAAAAAATGA
GCTGATTTAACAAAAATTTAACGCGAATTAATTCTGTGGAATGTGTGTCAGTTAGGGTGTGGAAAGTCCC
CAGGCTCCCCAGGCAGGCAGAAGTATGCAAAGCATGCATCTCAATTAGTCAGCAACCAGGTGTGGAAAGT
CCCCAGGCTCCCCAGCAGGCAGAAGTATGCAAAGCATGCATCTCAATTAGTCAGCAACCATAGTCCCGCC
CCTAACTCCGCCCATCCCGCCCCTAACTCCGCCCAGTTCCGCCCATTCTCCGCCCCATGGCTGACTAATT
TTTTTTATTTATGCAGAGGCCGAGGCCGCCTCTGCCTCTGAGCTATTCCAGAAGTAGTGAGGAGGCTTTT
TTGGAGGCCTAGGCTTTTGCAAAAAGCTCCCGGGAGCTTGTATATCCATTTTCGGATCTGATCAAGAGAC
AGGATGAGGATCGTTTCGCATGATTGAACAAGATGGATTGCACGCAGGTTCTCCGGCCGCTTGGGTGGAG
AGGCTATTCGGCTATGACTGGGCACAACAGACAATCGGCTGCTCTGATGCCGCCGTGTTCCGGCTGTCAG
CGCAGGGGCGCCCGGTTCTTTTTGTCAAGACCGACCTGTCCGGTGCCCTGAATGAACTGCAGGACGAGGC
AGCGCGGCTATCGTGGCTGGCCACGACGGGCGTTCCTTGCGCAGCTGTGCTCGACGTTGTCACTGAAGCG
GGAAGGGACTGGCTGCTATTGGGCGAAGTGCCGGGGCAGGATCTCCTGTCATCTCACCTTGCTCCTGCCG
AGAAAGTATCCATCATGGCTGATGCAATGCGGCGGCTGCATACGCTTGATCCGGCTACCTGCCCATTCGA
CCACCAAGCGAAACATCGCATCGAGCGAGCACGTACTCGGATGGAAGCCGGTCTTGTCGATCAGGATGAT
CTGGACGAAGAGCATCAGGGGCTCGCGCCAGCCGAACTGTTCGCCAGGCTCAAGGCGCGCATGCCCGACG
GCGAGGATCTCGTCGTGACCCATGGCGATGCCTGCTTGCCGAATATCATGGTGGAAAATGGCCGCTTTTC
TGGATTCATCGACTGTGGCCGGCTGGGTGTGGCGGACCGCTATCAGGACATAGCGTTGGCTACCCGTGAT
ATTGCTGAAGAGCTTGGCGGCGAATGGGCTGACCGCTTCCTCGTGCTTTACGGTATCGCCGCTCCCGATT
CGCAGCGCATCGCCTTCTATCGCCTTCTTGACGAGTTCTTCTGAGCGGGACTCTGGGGTTCGCGAAATGA
CCGACCAAGCGACGCCCAACCTGCCATCACGAGATTTCGATTCCACCGCCGCCTTCTATGAAAGGTTGGG
CTTCGGAATCGTTTTCCGGGACGCCGGCTGGATGATCCTCCAGCGCGGGGATCTCATGCTGGAGTTCTTC
GCCCACCCCAACTTGTTTATTGCAGCTTATAATGGTTACAAATAAAGCAATAGCATCACAAATTTCACAA
ATAAAGCATTTTTTTCACTGCATTCTAGTTGTGGTTTGTCCAAACTCATCAATGTATCTTATCATGTCTG
TATACCGTCGACCTCTAGCTAGAGCTTGGCGTAATCATGGTCATAGCTGTTTCCTGTGTGAAATTGTTAT
CCGCTCACAATTCCACACAACATACGAGCCGGAAGCATAAAGTGTAAAGCCTGGGGTGCCTAATGAGTGA
GCTAACTCACATTAATTGCGTTGCGCTCACTGCCCGCTTTCCAGTCGGGAAACCTGTCGTGCCAGCTGCA
TTAATGAATCGGCCAACGCGCGGGGAGAGGCGGTTTGCGTATTGGGCGCTCTTCCGCTTCCTCGCTCACT
GACTCGCTGCGCTCGGTCGTTCGGCTGCGGCGAGCGGTATCAGCTCACTCAAAGGCGGTAATACGGTTAT
CCACAGAATCAGGGGATAACGCAGGAAAGAACATGTGAGCAAAAGGCCAGCAAAAGGCCAGGAACCGTAA
AAAGGCCGCGTTGCTGGCGTTTTTCCATAGGCTCCGCCCCCCTGACGAGCATCACAAAAATCGACGCTCA
AGTCAGAGGTGGCGAAACCCGACAGGACTATAAAGATACCAGGCGTTTCCCCCTGGAAGCTCCCTCGTGC
GCTCTCCTGTTCCGACCCTGCCGCTTACCGGATACCTGTCCGCCTTTCTCCCTTCGGGAAGCGTGGCGCT
TTCTCAATGCTCACGCTGTAGGTATCTCAGTTCGGTGTAGGTCGTTCGCTCCAAGCTGGGCTGTGTGCAC
GAACCCCCCGTTCAGCCCGACCGCTGCGCCTTATCCGGTAACTATCGTCTTGAGTCCAACCCGGTAAGAC
ACGACTTATCGCCACTGGCAGCAGCCACTGGTAACAGGATTAGCAGAGCGAGGTATGTAGGCGGTGCTAC
AGAGTTCTTGAAGTGGTGGCCTAACTACGGCTACACTAGAAGGACAGTATTTGGTATCTGCGCTCTGCTG
AAGCCAGTTACCTTCGGAAAAAGAGTTGGTAGCTCTTGATCCGGCAAACAAACCACCGCTGGTAGCGGTG
GTTTTTTTGTTTGCAAGCAGCAGATTACGCGCAGAAAAAAAGGATCTCAAGAAGATCCTTTGATCTTTTC
TACGGGGTCTGACGCTCAGTGGAACGAAAACTCACGTTAAGGGATTTTGGTCATGAGATTATCAAAAAGG
ATCTTCACCTAGATCCTTTTAAATTAAAAATGAAGTTTTAAATCAATCTAAAGTATATATGAGTAAACTT
GGTCTGACAGTTACCAATGCTTAATCAGTGAGGCACCTATCTCAGCGATCTGTCTATTTCGTTCATCCAT
AGTTGCCTGACTCCCCGTCGTGTAGATAACTACGATACGGGAGGGCTTACCATCTGGCCCCAGTGCTGCA
ATGATACCGCGAGACCCACGCTCACCGGCTCCAGATTTATCAGCAATAAACCAGCCAGCCGGAAGGGCCG
AGCGCAGAAGTGGTCCTGCAACTTTATCCGCCTCCATCCAGTCTATTAATTGTTGCCGGGAAGCTAGAGT
AAGTAGTTCGCCAGTTAATAGTTTGCGCAACGTTGTTGCCATTGCTACAGGCATCGTGGTGTCACGCTCG
TCGTTTGGTATGGCTTCATTCAGCTCCGGTTCCCAACGATCAAGGCGAGTTACATGATCCCCCATGTTGT
GCAAAAAAGCGGTTAGCTCCTTCGGTCCTCCGATCGTTGTCAGAAGTAAGTTGGCCGCAGTGTTATCACT
CATGGTTATGGCAGCACTGCATAATTCTCTTACTGTCATGCCATCCGTAAGATGCTTTTCTGTGACTGGT
GAGTACTCAACCAAGTCATTCTGAGAATAGTGTATGCGGCGACCGAGTTGCTCTTGCCCGGCGTCAATAC
GGGATAATACCGCGCCACATAGCAGAACTTTAAAAGTGCTCATCATTGGAAAACGTTCTTCGGGGCGAAA
ACTCTCAAGGATCTTACCGCTGTTGAGATCCAGTTCGATGTAACCCACTCGTGCACCCAACTGATCTTCA
GCATCTTTTACTTTCACCAGCGTTTCTGGGTGAGCAAAAACAGGAAGGCAAAATGCCGCAAAAAAGGGAA
TAAGGGCGACACGGAAATGTTGAATACTCATACTCTTCCTTTTTCAATATTATTGAAGCATTTATCAGGG
TTATTGTCTCATGAGCGGATACATATTTGAATGTATTTAGAAAAATAAACAAATAGGGGTTCCGCGCACA
TTTCCCCGAAAAGTGCCACCTGACGTCGACGGATCGGGAGATCTCCCGATCCCCTATGGTCGACTCTCAG
TACAATCTGCTCTGATGCCGCATAGTTAAGCCAGTATCTGCTCCCTGCTTGTGTGTTGGAGGTCGCTGAG
TAGTGCGCGAGCAAAATTTAAGCTACAACAAGGCAAGGCTTGACCGACAATTGCATGAAGAATCTGCTTA
GGGTTAGGCGTTTTGCGCTGCTTCGCGATGTACGGGCCAGATATACGCGTTGACATTGATTATTGACTAG
TTATTAATAGTAATCAATTACGGGGTCATTAGTTCATAGCCCATATATGGAGTTCCGCGTTACATAACTT
ACGGTAAATGGCCCGCCTGGCTGACCGCCCAACGACCCCCGCCCATTGACGTCAATAATGACGTATGTTC
CCATAGTAACGCCAATAGGGACTTTCCATTGACGTCAATGGGTGGACTATTTACGGTAAACTGCCCACTT
GGCAGTACATCAAGTGTATCATATGCCAAGTACGCCCCCTATTGACGTCAATGACGGTAAATGGCCCGCC
TGGCATTATGCCCAGTACATGACCTTATGGGACTTTCCTACTTGGCAGTACATCTACGTATTAGTCATCG
CTATTACCATGGTGATGCGGTTTTGGCAGTACATCAATGGGCGTGGATAGCGGTTTGACTCACGGGGATT
TCCAAGTCTCCACCCCATTGACGTCAATGGGAGTTTGTTTTGGCACCAAAATCAACGGGACTTTCCAAAA
TGTCGTAACAACTCCGCCCCATTGACGCAAATGGGCGGTAGGCGTGTACGGTGGGAGGTCTATATAAGCA
GAGCTCTCTGGCTAACTAGAGAACCCACTGCTTACTGGCTTATCGAAATTAATACGACTCACTATAGGGA
GACCCAAGCTGGCTAGTTAAGCTTGGTACCGAGCTCGGATCCAGTACCCTTCACC
Features (pLannotate 1.2.2; 21 found; start..end, strand, type, name):
      8..1735    +  CDS            POLG_HCVGL (fragment): Experimental evidence at protein level: Swiss-Prot protein existence level 1. [Protease NS2]: Cysteine protease required for the proteolytic auto-cleavage between the non-structural proteins NS2 and NS3 (By similarity). The N-terminus of NS3 is required for the function of NS2 protease (active region NS2-3) (By similarity). Promotes the initiation of viral particle assembly by mediating the interaction between structural and non-structural proteins (By similarity). From Hepatitis C virus (isolate Glasgow) (HCV).
   1820..1861    +  CDS            V5 tag: epitope tag from simian virus 5
   1917..2141    +  polyA_signal   bGH poly(A) signal: bovine growth hormone polyadenylation signal
   2145..2166    +  promoter       SV40 promoter (fragment): SV40 enhancer and early promoter
   2187..2615    +  rep_origin     f1 ori (sequence partly withheld): f1 bacteriophage origin of replication; arrow indicates direction of (+) strand synthesis
   2629..2959    +  promoter       SV40 promoter: SV40 enhancer and early promoter
   3026..3817    +  CDS            neo: KKA2_KLEPN - Also known as kan, nptII. Experimental evidence at protein level: Swiss-Prot protein existence level 1. Resistance to kanamycin, neomycin, paromomycin, ribostamycin, butirosin and gentamicin B. From Klebsiella pneumoniae.
   3843..4001    +  CDS            ble (fragment): BLE_KLEPN - Experimental evidence at protein level: Swiss-Prot protein existence level 1. Binding protein with a strong affinity to the bleomycin family of antibiotics. Binds to CL990; an antimitotic-antibiotic compound. From Klebsiella pneumoniae.
   3996..4117    +  polyA_signal   SV40 poly(A) signal: SV40 polyadenylation signal
   4190..4206    -  protein_bind   lac operator: The lac repressor binds to the lac operator to inhibit transcription in E. coli. This inhibition can be relieved by adding lactose or isopropyl-β-D-thiogalactopyranoside (IPTG). lac repressor encoded by lacI
   4214..4244    -  promoter       lac promoter: promoter for the E. coli lac operon
   4259..4280    -  protein_bind   CAP binding site: CAP binding activates transcription in the presence of cAMP. E. coli catabolite activator protein
   4293..4385    -  CDS            lacI (fragment): lac repressor; lacI; The lac repressor binds to the lac operator to inhibit transcription in E. coli. This inhibition can be relieved by adding lactose or isopropyl-β-D-thiogalactopyranoside (IPTG).
   4568..5156    -  rep_origin     ori: high-copy-number ColE1/pMB1/pBR322/pUC origin of replication
   5327..6187    -  CDS            AmpR: β-lactamase; bla; confers resistance to ampicillin, carbenicillin, and related antibiotics
   6188..6292    -  promoter       AmpR promoter: bla
   6359..6403    -  misc_feature   bom (fragment): basis of mobility region from pBR322
   6558..6937    +  enhancer       CMV enhancer: human cytomegalovirus immediate early enhancer
   6938..7141    +  promoter       CMV promoter: human cytomegalovirus (CMV) immediate early promoter
   7137..7170    +  LTR            5' LTR (truncated) (fragment): truncated 5' long terminal repeat (LTR) from HIV-1
   7186..7204    +  promoter       T7 promoter: promoter for bacteriophage T7 RNA polymerase
