>Addgene plasmid #98189 | UKNP1.17.1 | addgene full sequence | sequence record 189880 | Addgene NGS Result
CTTCACCATGGGTTGCTCTTTCTCTATCTTCCTTTTGGCCTTGCTGTCCTGTCTGACCATCCCAGCTTCC
GCATATGAGGTGCGCAACGTGTCCGGAGTGTACCATGTCACGAACGACTGCTCTAACGCAAGCATTGTGT
ATGAGGCAGCGGACATGATCATGCATACCCCCGGGTGCGTACCTTGCGTTCGGGAGAATAACTTCTCCCG
CTGCTGGGTAGCGCTCACCCCCACGCTTGCGGCCAGGAACACCAGCGTCCCCACCACGACAATACGGCGT
CACGTCGATTTGCTCGTTGGGGCGGCTGCTTTCTGTTCCGCTATGTACGTGGGGGATCTCTGCGGATCTG
TTTTCCTTGTCTCCCAGCTGTTCACTTTCTCACCTCGCCGGCATGAGACGGTACAGGACTGCAACTGTTC
AATCTTTCCCGGCCCTGTAACAGGTCACCGCATGGCCTGGGATATGATGATGAACTGGTCACCTACAACA
GCCATAGTGGTATCGCAGTTACTCCGGATCCCACAAGCTGTCGTGGACATGGTGGCGGGGGCCCACTGGG
GAGTCCTGGCGGGCCTCGCCTACTATTCCATGGTGGGGAACTGGGCTAAGGTCTTGATTGTGATGCTACT
CTTTGCCGGCGTTGACGGGGAGACCCACGTGACGGGGGGGAAGCAGAGCCGCGACACCCACGGCTTCGTG
TCCCTCTTCACACTTGGGCCGTCTCAGAAAATCCAGCTTGTGAACTCCAACGGCAGCTGGCACATCAACA
GGACTGCCCTGAACTGCAACGACTCCCTCAACACCGGGTTCCTTGCTGCGCTGTTCTACACACACAGGTT
TAACTCGTCCGGATGCCCAGAGCGTATGTCCAGCTGCCGCCGCATTGACGCGTTCGCTCAGGGGTCGGGC
CCCATCACTTATACTGAGCCGGACAGTCCAGACCAGAGGCCCTATTGTTGGCACTACGCACCTCGGCCGT
GCGGCATCGTGCCCGCGTCGAAGGTGTGTGGTCCAGTGTACTGCTTCACTCCAAGCCCTGTTGTGGTGGG
GACGACCGATCGTTCCGGCGTCCCTACGTATAGCTGGGGGGAGAATGAGACGGACGTGCTGCTCCTTAAC
AACACGCGGCCGCCGCAGGGCAACTGGTTCGGCTGTACATGGATGAACAGCACCGGGTTCACCAAGACGT
GTGGAGGCCCCCCGTGTAAGATCGGGGGGGTTGGCAACAACACCCTGACCTGCCCCACGGACTGCTTCCG
GAAGCACCCCGAAGCCACTTACACCAAATGCGGCTCGGGGCCTTGGTTGACACCAAGGTGCATGGTTGAC
TATCCATACAGGCTTTGGCATTACCCCTGCACTGTCAACTTTACCATCTTCAAGGTTAGGATGTACGTGG
GGGGCGTGGAGCATAGGCTCAACGCCGCGTGCAATTGGACTCGAGGAGAGCGCTGCGACTTGGAGGACAG
GGATAGATCAGAGCTTAGCCCGCTGCTGCTATCTACAACAGAGTGGCAGATACTGCCCTGTTCCTTCACC
ACCCTGCCGGCCCTGTCCACCGGTTTAATCCATCTCCATCAGAACATCGTGGACGTGCAATACCTATACG
GTATAGGGTCGGCGGTTGTCTCCTTTGTAATCAAGTGGGAGTACGTCGTGTTGCTCTTCCTTCTCCTGGC
GGACGCTCGCGTCTGTGCCTGCTTGTGGATGATGCTGCTGATAGCCCAGGCTGAGGCCTAAGGATCCGTC
AAGGGTCAAGACAATTCTGCAGATATCCAGCACAGTGGCGGCCGCTCGAGTCTAGAGGGCCCGCGGTTCG
AAGGTAAGCCTATCCCTAACCCTCTCCTCGGTCTCGATTCTACGCGTACCGGTCATCATCACCATCACCA
TTGAGTTTAAACCCGCTGATCAGCCTCGACTGTGCCTTCTAGTTGCCAGCCATCTGTTGTTTGCCCCTCC
CCCGTGCCTTCCTTGACCCTGGAAGGTGCCACTCCCACTGTCCTTTCCTAATAAAATGAGGAAATTGCAT
CGCATTGTCTGAGTAGGTGTCATTCTATTCTGGGGGGTGGGGTGGGGCAGGACAGCAAGGGGGAGGATTG
GGAAGACAATAGCAGGCATGCTGGGGATGCGGTGGGCTCTATGGCTTCTGAGGCGGAAAGAACCAGCTGG
GGCTCTAGGGGGTATCCCC
[124 nt withheld, positions 2190-2313]
C
[91 nt withheld, positions 2315-2405]
A
[49 nt withheld, positions 2407-2455]
CCTTTGACGTTGGAGTCCACGTTCTTT
[37 nt withheld, positions 2483-2519]
ACCCTATCTCGGTCTATTCTTTTGATTTATAAGGGATTTTGCCGATTTCGGCCTATTGGTTAAAAAATGA
GCTGATTTAACAAAAATTTAACGCGAATTAATTCTGTGGAATGTGTGTCAGTTAGGGTGTGGAAAGTCCC
CAGGCTCCCCAGCAGGCAGAAGTATGCAAAGCATGCATCTCAATTAGTCAGCAACCAGGTGTGGAAAGTC
CCCAGGCTCCCCAGCAGGCAGAAGTATGCAAAGCATGCATCTCAATTAGTCAGCAACCATAGTCCCGCCC
CTAACTCCGCCCATCCCGCCCCTAACTCCGCCCAGTTCCGCCCATTCTCCGCCCCATGGCTGACTAATTT
TTTTTATTTATGCAGAGGCCGAGGCCGCCTCTGCCTCTGAGCTATTCCAGAAGTAGTGAGGAGGCTTTTT
TGGAGGCCTAGGCTTTTGCAAAAAGCTCCCGGGAGCTTGTATATCCATTTTCGGATCTGATCAAGAGACA
GGATGAGGATCGTTTCGCATGATTGAACAAGATGGATTGCACGCAGGTTCTCCGGCCGCTTGGGTGGAGA
GGCTATTCGGCTATGACTGGGCACAACAGACAATCGGCTGCTCTGATGCCGCCGTGTTCCGGCTGTCAGC
GCAGGGGCGCCCGGTTCTTTTTGTCAAGACCGACCTGTCCGGTGCCCTGAATGAACTGCAGGACGAGGCA
GCGCGGCTATCGTGGCTGGCCACGACGGGCGTTCCTTGCGCAGCTGTGCTCGACGTTGTCACTGAAGCGG
GAAGGGACTGGCTGCTATTGGGCGAAGTGCCGGGGCAGGATCTCCTGTCATCTCACCTTGCTCCTGCCGA
GAAAGTATCCATCATGGCTGATGCAATGCGGCGGCTGCATACGCTTGATCCGGCTACCTGCCCATTCGAC
CACCAAGCGAAACATCGCATCGAGCGAGCACGTACTCGGATGGAAGCCGGTCTTGTCGATCAGGATGATC
TGGACGAAGAGCATCAGGGGCTCGCGCCAGCCGAACTGTTCGCCAGGCTCAAGGCGCGCATGCCCGACGG
CGAGGATCTCGTCGTGACCCATGGCGATGCCTGCTTGCCGAATATCATGGTGGAAAATGGCCGCTTTTCT
GGATTCATCGACTGTGGCCGGCTGGGTGTGGCGGACCGCTATCAGGACATAGCGTTGGCTACCCGTGATA
TTGCTGAAGAGCTTGGCGGCGAATGGGCTGACCGCTTCCTCGTGCTTTACGGTATCGCCGCTCCCGATTC
GCAGCGCATCGCCTTCTATCGCCTTCTTGACGAGTTCTTCTGAGCGGGACTCTGGGGTTCGCGAAATGAC
CGACCAAGCGACGCCCAACCTGCCATCACGAGATTTCGATTCCACCGCCGCCTTCTATGAAAGGTTGGGC
TTCGGAATCGTTTTCCGGGACGCCGGCTGGATGATCCTCCAGCGCGGGGATCTCATGCTGGAGTTCTTCG
CCCACCCCAACTTGTTTATTGCAGCTTATAATGGTTACAAATAAAGCAATAGCATCACAAATTTCACAAA
TAAAGCATTTTTTTCACTGCATTCTAGTTGTGGTTTGTCCAAACTCATCAATGTATCTTATCATGTCTGT
ATACCGTCGACCTCTAGCTAGAGCTTGGCGTAATCATGGTCATAGCTGTTTCCTGTGTGAAATTGTTATC
CGCTCACAATTCCACACAACATACGAGCCGGAAGCATAAAGTGTAAAGCCTGGGGTGCCTAATGAGTGAG
CTAACTCACATTAATTGCGTTGCGCTCACTGCCCGCTTTCCAGTCGGGAAACCTGTCGTGCCAGCTGCAT
TAATGAATCGGCCAACGCGCGGGGAGAGGCGGTTTGCGTATTGGGCGCTCTTCCGCTTCCTCGCTCACTG
ACTCGCTGCGCTCGGTCGTTCGGCTGCGGCGAGCGGTATCAGCTCACTCAAAGGCGGTAATACGGTTATC
CACAGAATCAGGGGATAACGCAGGAAAGAACATGTGAGCAAAAGGCCAGCAAAAGGCCAGGAACCGTAAA
AAGGCCGCGTTGCTGGCGTTTTTCCATAGGCTCCGCCCCCCTGACGAGCATCACAAAAATCGACGCTCAA
GTCAGAGGTGGCGAAACCCGACAGGACTATAAAGATACCAGGCGTTTCCCCCTGGAAGCTCCCTCGTGCG
CTCTCCTGTTCCGACCCTGCCGCTTACCGGATACCTGTCCGCCTTTCTCCCTTCGGGAAGCGTGGCGCTT
TCTCATAGCTCACGCTGTAGGTATCTCAGTTCGGTGTAGGTCGTTCGCTCCAAGCTGGGCTGTGTGCACG
AACCCCCCGTTCAGCCCGACCGCTGCGCCTTATCCGGTAACTATCGTCTTGAGTCCAACCCGGTAAGACA
CGACTTATCGCCACTGGCAGCAGCCACTGGTAACAGGATTAGCAGAGCGAGGTATGTAGGCGGTGCTACA
GAGTTCTTGAAGTGGTGGCCTAACTACGGCTACACTAGAAGAACAGTATTTGGTATCTGCGCTCTGCTGA
AGCCAGTTACCTTCGGAAAAAGAGTTGGTAGCTCTTGATCCGGCAAACAAACCACCGCTGGTAGCGGTGG
TTTTTTTGTTTGCAAGCAGCAGATTACGCGCAGAAAAAAAGGATCTCAAGAAGATCCTTTGATCTTTTCT
ACGGGGTCTGACGCTCAGTGGAACGAAAACTCACGTTAAGGGATTTTGGTCATGAGATTATCAAAAAGGA
TCTTCACCTAGATCCTTTTAAATTAAAAATGAAGTTTTAAATCAATCTAAAGTATATATGAGTAAACTTG
GTCTGACAGTTACCAATGCTTAATCAGTGAGGCACCTATCTCAGCGATCTGTCTATTTCGTTCATCCATA
GTTGCCTGACTCCCCGTCGTGTAGATAACTACGATACGGGAGGGCTTACCATCTGGCCCCAGTGCTGCAA
TGATACCGCGAGACCCACGCTCACCGGCTCCAGATTTATCAGCAATAAACCAGCCAGCCGGAAGGGCCGA
GCGCAGAAGTGGTCCTGCAACTTTATCCGCCTCCATCCAGTCTATTAATTGTTGCCGGGAAGCTAGAGTA
AGTAGTTCGCCAGTTAATAGTTTGCGCAACGTTGTTGCCATTGCTACAGGCATCGTGGTGTCACGCTCGT
CGTTTGGTATGGCTTCATTCAGCTCCGGTTCCCAACGATCAAGGCGAGTTACATGATCCCCCATGTTGTG
CAAAAAAGCGGTTAGCTCCTTCGGTCCTCCGATCGTTGTCAGAAGTAAGTTGGCCGCAGTGTTATCACTC
ATGGTTATGGCAGCACTGCATAATTCTCTTACTGTCATGCCATCCGTAAGATGCTTTTCTGTGACTGGTG
AGTACTCAACCAAGTCATTCTGAGAATAGTGTATGCGGCGACCGAGTTGCTCTTGCCCGGCGTCAATACG
GGATAATACCGCGCCACATAGCAGAACTTTAAAAGTGCTCATCATTGGAAAACGTTCTTCGGGGCGAAAA
CTCTCAAGGATCTTACCGCTGTTGAGATCCAGTTCGATGTAACCCACTCGTGCACCCAACTGATCTTCAG
CATCTTTTACTTTCACCAGCGTTTCTGGGTGAGCAAAAACAGGAAGGCAAAATGCCGCAAAAAAGGGAAT
AAGGGCGACACGGAAATGTTGAATACTCATACTCTTCCTTTTTCAATATTATTGAAGCATTTATCAGGGT
TATTGTCTCATGAGCGGATACATATTTGAATGTATTTAGAAAAATAAACAAATAGGGGTTCCGCGCACAT
TTCCCCGAAAAGTGCCACCTGACGTCGACGGATCGGGAGATCTCCCGATCCCCTATGGTGCACTCTCAGT
ACAATCTGCTCTGATGCCGCATAGTTAAGCCAGTATCTGCTCCCTGCTTGTGTGTTGGAGGTCGCTGAGT
AGTGCGCGAGCAAAATTTAAGCTACAACAAGGCAAGGCTTGACCGACAATTGCATGAAGAATCTGCTTAG
GGTTAGGCGTTTTGCGCTGCTTCGCGATGTACGGGCCAGATATACGCGTTGACATTGATTATTGACTAGT
TATTAATAGTAATCAATTACGGGGTCATTAGTTCATAGCCCATATATGGAGTTCCGCGTTACATAACTTA
CGGTAAATGGCCCGCCTGGCTGACCGCCCAACGACCCCCGCCCATTGACGTCAATAATGACGTATGTTCC
CATAGTAACGCCAATAGGGACTTTCCATTGACGTCAATGGGTGGAGTATTTACGGTAAACTGCCCACTTG
GCAGTACATCAAGTGTATCATATGCCAAGTACGCCCCCTATTGACGTCAATGACGGTAAATGGCCCGCCT
GGCATTATGCCCAGTACATGACCTTATGGGACTTTCCTACTTGGCAGTACATCTACGTATTAGTCATCGC
TATTACCATGGTGATGCGGTTTTGGCAGTACATCAATGGGCGTGGATAGCGGTTTGACTCACGGGGATTT
CCAAGTCTCCACCCCATTGACGTCAATGGGAGTTTGTTTTGGCACCAAAATCAACGGGACTTTCCAAAAT
GTCGTAACAACTCCGCCCCATTGACGCAAATGGGCGGTAGGCGTGTACGGTGGGAGGTCTATATAAGCAG
AGCTCTCTGGCTAACTAGAGAACCCACTGCTTACTGGCTTATCGAAATTAATACGACTCACTATAGGGAG
ACCCAAGCTGGCTAGTTAAGCTTGGTACCGAGCTCGGATCCAGTACC
Features (pLannotate 1.2.2; 21 found; start..end, strand, type, name):
     11..1738    +  CDS            POLG_HCVGL (fragment): Experimental evidence at protein level: Swiss-Prot protein existence level 1. [Protease NS2]: Cysteine protease required for the proteolytic auto-cleavage between the non-structural proteins NS2 and NS3 (By similarity). The N-terminus of NS3 is required for the function of NS2 protease (active region NS2-3) (By similarity). Promotes the initiation of viral particle assembly by mediating the interaction between structural and non-structural proteins (By similarity). From Hepatitis C virus (isolate Glasgow) (HCV).
   1823..1864    +  CDS            V5 tag: epitope tag from simian virus 5
   1920..2144    +  polyA_signal   bGH poly(A) signal: bovine growth hormone polyadenylation signal
   2148..2169    +  promoter       SV40 promoter (fragment): SV40 enhancer and early promoter
   2190..2618    +  rep_origin     f1 ori (sequence partly withheld): f1 bacteriophage origin of replication; arrow indicates direction of (+) strand synthesis
   2632..2961    +  promoter       SV40 promoter: SV40 enhancer and early promoter
   3028..3819    +  CDS            neo: KKA2_KLEPN - Also known as kan, nptII. Experimental evidence at protein level: Swiss-Prot protein existence level 1. Resistance to kanamycin, neomycin, paromomycin, ribostamycin, butirosin and gentamicin B. From Klebsiella pneumoniae.
   3845..4003    +  CDS            ble (fragment): BLE_KLEPN - Experimental evidence at protein level: Swiss-Prot protein existence level 1. Binding protein with a strong affinity to the bleomycin family of antibiotics. Binds to CL990; an antimitotic-antibiotic compound. From Klebsiella pneumoniae.
   3998..4119    +  polyA_signal   SV40 poly(A) signal: SV40 polyadenylation signal
   4192..4208    -  protein_bind   lac operator: The lac repressor binds to the lac operator to inhibit transcription in E. coli. This inhibition can be relieved by adding lactose or isopropyl-β-D-thiogalactopyranoside (IPTG). lac repressor encoded by lacI
   4216..4246    -  promoter       lac promoter: promoter for the E. coli lac operon
   4261..4282    -  protein_bind   CAP binding site: CAP binding activates transcription in the presence of cAMP. E. coli catabolite activator protein
   4295..4387    -  CDS            lacI (fragment): lac repressor; lacI; The lac repressor binds to the lac operator to inhibit transcription in E. coli. This inhibition can be relieved by adding lactose or isopropyl-β-D-thiogalactopyranoside (IPTG).
   4570..5158    -  rep_origin     ori: high-copy-number ColE1/pMB1/pBR322/pUC origin of replication
   5329..6189    -  CDS            AmpR: β-lactamase; bla; confers resistance to ampicillin, carbenicillin, and related antibiotics
   6190..6294    -  promoter       AmpR promoter: bla
   6353..6405    -  misc_feature   bom (fragment): basis of mobility region from pBR322
   6560..6939    +  enhancer       CMV enhancer: human cytomegalovirus immediate early enhancer
   6940..7143    +  promoter       CMV promoter: human cytomegalovirus (CMV) immediate early promoter
   7139..7172    +  LTR            5' LTR (truncated) (fragment): truncated 5' long terminal repeat (LTR) from HIV-1
   7188..7206    +  promoter       T7 promoter: promoter for bacteriophage T7 RNA polymerase
