[The description below was written by a language model from this plasmid's Addgene catalogue record and pLannotate feature annotations shown in this document.]
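Description:
UKNP1.17.1 is a mammalian expression plasmid built on the Invitrogen pcDNA3.1 V5-His TOPO backbone, carrying a hepatitis C virus E1E2 envelope glycoprotein cassette amplified from patient serum and inserted by TOPO cloning. The name follows the United Kingdom Nottingham Panel convention of genotype, patient number and clone number, so this is clone 1 from patient 17, genotype 1. The insert is recorded as 1,734 bp. In both the depositor sequence and the repository's sequencing result (about 7.26 kb, with essentially identical annotation), it appears as a roughly 1.7 kb fragment matching the HCV polyprotein. The automated annotation's text about NS2 protease simply comes from the generic polyprotein reference entry and does not describe the cloned region.

Transcription is driven by the human CMV immediate early enhancer and promoter, with a T7 promoter just upstream of the insert and a bovine growth hormone polyadenylation signal downstream. A V5 epitope tag sequence from the backbone lies after the insert, but the record does not state whether it is fused in frame or cut off by a viral stop codon. A short feature called as an HIV-1 LTR fragment near the CMV promoter is probably an annotation artefact. An SV40 promoter-driven neomycin resistance gene with an SV40 polyadenylation signal allows selection of stable mammalian transfectants. In E. coli, the plasmid is maintained through a high-copy pUC-type origin and ampicillin resistance, and an f1 origin is also present.

The construct belongs to a diverse panel of patient-derived HCV glycoproteins intended for vaccine research, particularly for comparing sensitivity and resistance to neutralisation by monoclonal antibodies.
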