Addgene plasmid #98189: UKNP1.17.1
Purpose: Expression of HCV E1E2 genes cloned from patient serum. United Kingdom Nottingham Panel x.xx.xx (genotype.patient number.clone number)
Depositing lab: Jonathan Ball. Publication: A Diverse Panel of Hepatitis C Virus Glycoproteins for Use in Vaccine Research Reveals Extremes of Monoclonal Antibody Neutralization Resistance. Urbanowicz RA, McClure CP, Brown RJ, Tsoleridis T, Persson MA, Krey T, Irving WL, Ball JK, Tarr AW. J Virol. 2015 Dec 23;90(7):3288-301. doi: 10.1128/JVI.02700-15. PubMed 26699643.
Backbone
  Vector backbone: pcDNA3.1_V5-His_Topo
  Backbone manufacturer: Invitrogen
  Vector type: Mammalian Expression
Growth in bacteria
  Bacterial resistance: Ampicillin, 100 μg/mL
  Growth temperature: 37°C
  Growth strain: DH5alpha
  Copy number: High Copy
Gene/Insert
  Gene/Insert name: HCV E1E2 (alt name: UKNP1.17.1)
  Species: Hepatitis C virus
  Insert size (bp): 1734
  GenBank ID: KU285204.1
  Cloning method: TOPO Cloning
  Sequencing primers: 5′ T7F; 3′ bGHR
Terms and licenses: Academic/Nonprofit Terms; Industry Terms: Not Available to Industry
How to cite: UKNP1.17.1 was a gift from Jonathan Ball (Addgene plasmid # 98189 ; http://n2t.net/addgene:98189 ; RRID:Addgene_98189)
